Addgene plasmid #125812: pFH47
Purpose: Level0 LbCas12a, human codon optimized
Depositing lab: Vladimir Nekrasov. Depositing organization: Rothamsted Research. Publication: A modular cloning toolkit for genome editing in plants. Hahn F, Korolev A, Sanjurjo Loures L, Nekrasov V. BMC Plant Biol. 2020 Apr 23;20(1):179. doi: 10.1186/s12870-020-02388-2. PubMed 32326901.
Backbone
  Vector backbone: pICH41308
  Vector type: Plant Expression, CRISPR, Synthetic Biology
Growth in bacteria
  Bacterial resistance: Spectinomycin, 50 μg/mL
  Growth temperature: 37°C
  Growth strain: DH5alpha
  Copy number: High Copy
Gene/Insert
  Gene/Insert name: LbCas12a, human codon optimized
  Species: Synthetic
Terms and licenses: Academic/Nonprofit Terms; Industry Terms: Not Available to Industry
How to cite: pFH47 was a gift from Vladimir Nekrasov (Addgene plasmid # 125812 ; http://n2t.net/addgene:125812 ; RRID:Addgene_125812)
