[The description below was written by a language model from this plasmid's Addgene catalogue record and pLannotate feature annotations shown in this document.]
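Description:
pFH47 is a Level 0 module from a modular (Golden Gate/MoClo-style) cloning toolkit for plant genome editing, built on the pICH41308 backbone. It is a small, high-copy E. coli plasmid of about 6 kb that replicates from a ColE1/pUC-type origin and is selected with spectinomycin through the aadA aminoglycoside adenylyltransferase gene, which is preceded by a bla-type (AmpR) promoter. The short integrase, gentamicin acetyltransferase and lacI fragments detected around the marker and origin appear to be non-functional remnants of the backbone's construction rather than working parts.

The payload is a human codon-optimised coding sequence for LbCas12a (also known as LbCpf1), the RNA-guided type V CRISPR nuclease from Lachnospiraceae bacterium ND2006, followed directly in frame by a bipartite nucleoplasmin nuclear localisation signal at the C-terminus to direct the enzyme to the nucleus of eukaryotic cells. No promoter or terminator flanking the nuclease is annotated, which fits its role as a Level 0 part. In this type of hierarchical system, such plasmids store a single standardised element, here a coding sequence. That element is later excised with a type IIS restriction enzyme and joined to separate promoter and terminator modules to form a Level 1 transcription unit. The specific enzyme sites and fusion overhangs are not listed in the record. Although it is catalogued as a plant expression and CRISPR vector, pFH47 is best understood as a donor part for building Cas12a expression cassettes, which are then combined with crRNA units and plant selection markers in higher-level constructs for genome editing in plants.
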