Features (pLannotate 1.2.2; 8 found; start..end, strand, type, name):
    110..214     +  promoter       AmpR promoter: bla
    205..285     -  CDS            int (fragment): INT2_ECOLX - Protein inferred from homology: Swiss-Prot protein existence level 3. Putative integrase believed to be involved in the insertion of antibiotic resistance genes into plasmids and transposons. From Escherichia coli.
    373..429     +  CDS            GmR (fragment): gentamycin acetyltransferase; aacC1; confers resistance to gentamycin
    436..1224    +  CDS            aadA: S3AD_ECOLX - Experimental evidence at protein level: Swiss-Prot protein existence level 1. Mediates bacterial resistance to the antibiotics streptomycin and spectinomycin. From Escherichia coli.
   1398..1986    +  rep_origin     ori: high-copy-number ColE1/pMB1/pBR322/pUC origin of replication
   2169..2218    +  CDS            lacI (fragment): lac repressor; lacI; The lac repressor binds to the lac operator to inhibit transcription in E. coli. This inhibition can be relieved by adding lactose or isopropyl-β-D-thiogalactopyranoside (IPTG).
   2235..5918    +  CDS            LbCpf1: CRISPR-associated protein from Lachnospiraceae bacterium ND2006 (Zetsche et al., 2015)
   5919..5966    +  CDS            nucleoplasmin NLS: bipartite nuclear localization signal from nucleoplasmin
>Addgene plasmid #125812 | pFH47 | addgene full sequence | sequence record 252770 | Addgene NGS Result
GTGGCTCTTCAGTGGACGAAAGGGCCTCGTGATACGCCTATTTTTATAGGTTAATGTCATGATAATAATG
GTTTCTTAGACGTCAGGTGGCACTTTTCGGGGAAATGTGCGCGGAACCCCTATTTGTTTATTTTTCTAAA
TACATTCAAATATGTATCCGCTCATGAGACAATAACCCTGATAAATGCTTCAATAATATTGAAAAAGGAA
GAGTATGCGCTCACGCAACTGGTCCAGAACCTTGACCGAACGCAGCGGTGGTAACGGCGCAGTGGCGGTT
TTCATGGCTTGTTATGACTGTTTTTTTTTGGGGTACAGTCTATGCCTCGGGCATCCAAGCAGCAAGCGCG
TTACGCCGTGGGTCGATGTTTGATGTTATGGAGCAGCAACGATGTTACGCAGCAGGGCAGTCGCCCTAAA
ACAAAGTTAAACATCATGAGGGAAGCGGTGATCGCCGAAGTATCGACTCAACTATCAGAGGTAGTTGGCG
TCATCGAGCGCCATCTCGAACCGACGTTGCTGGCCGTACATTTGTACGGCTCCGCAGTGGATGGCGGCCT
GAAGCCACACAGCGATATTGATTTGCTGGTTACGGTGACCGTAAGGCTTGATGAAACAACGCGGCGAGCT
TTGATCAACGACCTTTTGGAAACTTCGGCTTCCCCTGGAGAGAGCGAGATTCTCCGCGCTGTAGAAGTCA
CCATTGTTGTGCACGACGACATCATTCCGTGGCGTTATCCAGCTAAGCGCGAACTGCAATTTGGAGAATG
GCAGCGCAATGACATTCTTGCAGGTATCTTCGAGCCAGCCACGATCGACATTGATCTGGCTATCTTGCTG
ACAAAAGCAAGAGAACATAGCGTTGCCTTGGTAGGTCCAGCGGCGGAGGAACTCTTTGATCCGGTTCCTG
AACAGGATCTATTTGAGGCGCTAAATGAAACCTTAACGCTATGGAACTCGCCGCCCGACTGGGCTGGCGA
TGAGCGAAATGTAGTGCTTACGTTGTCCCGCATTTGGTACAGCGCAGTAACCGGCAAAATCGCGCCGAAG
GATGTCGCTGCCGACTGGGCAATGGAGCGCCTGCCGGCCCAGTATCAGCCCGTCATACTTGAAGCTAGAC
AGGCTTATCTTGGACAAGAAGAAGATCGCTTGGCCTCGCGCGCAGATCAGTTGGAAGAATTTGTCCATTA
CGTAAAAGGCGAGATCACCAAGGTAGTCGGCAAATAACTGTCAGACCAAGTTTACTCATATATACTTTAG
ATTGATTTAAAACTTCATTTTTAATTTAAAAGGATCTAGGTGAAGATCCTTTTTGATAATCTCATGACCA
AAATCCCTTAACGTGAGTTTTCGTTCCACTGAGCGTCAGACCCCGTAGAAAAGATCAAAGGATCTTCTTG
AGATCCTTTTTTTCTGCGCGTAATCTGCTGCTTGCAAACAAAAAAACCACCGCTACCAGCGGTGGTTTGT
TTGCCGGATCAAGAGCTACCAACTCTTTTTCCGAAGGTAACTGGCTTCAGCAGAGCGCAGATACCAAATA
CTGTTCTTCTAGTGTAGCCGTAGTTAGGCCACCACTTCAAGAACTCTGTAGCACCGCCTACATACCTCGC
TCTGCTAATCCTGTTACCAGTGGCTGCTGCCAGTGGCGATAAGTCGTGTCTTACCGGGTTGGACTCAAGA
CGATAGTTACCGGATAAGGCGCAGCGGTCGGGCTGAACGGGGGGTTCGTGCACACAGCCCAGCTTGGAGC
GAACGACCTACACCGAACTGAGATACCTACAGCGTGAGCTATGAGAAAGCGCCACGCTTCCCGAAGGGAG
AAAGGCGGACAGGTATCCGGTAAGCGGCAGGGTCGGAACAGGAGAGCGCACGAGGGAGCTTCCAGGGGGA
AACGCCTGGTATCTTTATAGTCCTGTCGGGTTTCGCCACCTCTGACTTGAGCGTCGATTTTTGTGATGCT
CGTCAGGGGGGCGGAGCCTATGGAAAAACGCCAGCAACGCGGCCTTTTTACGGTTCCTGGCCTTTTGCTG
GCCTTTTGCTCACATGTTCTTTCCTGCGTTATCCCCTGATTCTGTGGATAACCGTATTACCGCCTTTGAG
TGAGCTGATACCGCTCGCCGCAGCCGAACGACCGAGCGCAGCGAGTCAGTGAGCGAGGAAGCGGAAGAGC
GCCCAATACGCAAACCGCCTCTCCCCGCGCGTTGGCCGATTCATTAATCACTCTGTGGTCTCAAATGAGC
AAGCTGGAGAAGTTTACAAACTGCTACTCCCTGTCTAAGACCCTGAGGTTCAAGGCCATCCCTGTGGGCA
AGACCCAGGAGAACATCGACAATAAGCGGCTGCTGGTGGAGGACGAGAAGAGAGCCGAGGATTATAAGGG
CGTGAAGAAGCTGCTGGATCGCTACTATCTGTCTTTTATCAACGACGTGCTGCACAGCATCAAGCTGAAG
AATCTGAACAATTACATCAGCCTGTTCCGGAAGAAAACCAGAACCGAGAAGGAGAATAAGGAGCTGGAGA
ACCTGGAGATCAATCTGCGGAAGGAGATCGCCAAGGCCTTCAAGGGCAACGAGGGCTACAAGTCCCTGTT
TAAGAAGGATATCATCGAGACAATCCTGCCAGAGTTCCTGGACGATAAGGACGAGATCGCCCTGGTGAAC
AGCTTCAATGGCTTTACCACAGCCTTCACCGGCTTCTTTGATAACAGAGAGAATATGTTTTCCGAGGAGG
CCAAGAGCACATCCATCGCCTTCAGGTGTATCAACGAGAATCTGACCCGCTACATCTCTAATATGGACAT
CTTCGAGAAGGTGGACGCCATCTTTGATAAGCACGAGGTGCAGGAGATCAAGGAGAAGATCCTGAACAGC
GACTATGATGTGGAGGATTTCTTTGAGGGCGAGTTCTTTAACTTTGTGCTGACACAGGAGGGCATCGACG
TGTATAACGCCATCATCGGCGGCTTCGTGACCGAGAGCGGCGAGAAGATCAAGGGCCTGAACGAGTACAT
CAACCTGTATAATCAGAAAACCAAGCAGAAGCTGCCTAAGTTTAAGCCACTGTATAAGCAGGTGCTGAGC
GATCGGGAGTCTCTGAGCTTCTACGGCGAGGGCTATACATCCGATGAGGAGGTGCTGGAGGTGTTTAGAA
ACACCCTGAACAAGAACAGCGAGATCTTCAGCTCCATCAAGAAGCTGGAGAAGCTGTTCAAGAATTTTGA
CGAGTACTCTAGCGCCGGCATCTTTGTGAAGAACGGCCCCGCCATCAGCACAATCTCCAAGGATATCTTC
GGCGAGTGGAACGTGATCCGGGACAAGTGGAATGCCGAGTATGACGATATCCACCTGAAGAAGAAGGCCG
TGGTGACCGAGAAGTACGAGGACGATCGGAGAAAGTCCTTCAAGAAGATCGGCTCCTTTTCTCTGGAGCA
GCTGCAGGAGTACGCCGACGCCGATCTGTCTGTGGTGGAGAAGCTGAAGGAGATCATCATCCAGAAGGTG
GATGAGATCTACAAGGTGTATGGCTCCTCTGAGAAGCTGTTCGACGCCGATTTTGTGCTGGAGAAGAGCC
TGAAGAAGAACGACGCCGTGGTGGCCATCATGAAGGACCTGCTGGATTCTGTGAAGAGCTTCGAGAATTA
CATCAAGGCCTTCTTTGGCGAGGGCAAGGAGACAAACAGGGACGAGTCCTTCTATGGCGATTTTGTGCTG
GCCTACGACATCCTGCTGAAGGTGGACCACATCTACGATGCCATCCGCAATTATGTGACCCAGAAGCCCT
ACTCTAAGGATAAGTTCAAGCTGTATTTTCAGAACCCTCAGTTCATGGGCGGCTGGGACAAGGATAAGGA
GACAGACTATCGGGCCACCATCCTGAGATACGGCTCCAAGTACTATCTGGCCATCATGGATAAGAAGTAC
GCCAAGTGCCTGCAGAAGATCGACAAGGACGATGTGAACGGCAATTACGAGAAGATCAACTATAAGCTGC
TGCCCGGCCCTAATAAGATGCTGCCAAAGGTGTTCTTTTCTAAGAAGTGGATGGCCTACTATAACCCCAG
CGAGGACATCCAGAAGATCTACAAGAATGGCACATTCAAGAAGGGCGATATGTTTAACCTGAATGACTGT
CACAAGCTGATCGACTTCTTTAAGGATAGCATCTCCCGGTATCCAAAGTGGTCCAATGCCTACGATTTCA
ACTTTTCTGAGACAGAGAAGTATAAGGACATCGCCGGCTTTTACAGAGAGGTGGAGGAGCAGGGCTATAA
GGTGAGCTTCGAGTCTGCCAGCAAGAAGGAGGTGGATAAGCTGGTGGAGGAGGGCAAGCTGTATATGTTC
CAGATCTATAACAAGGACTTTTCCGATAAGTCTCACGGCACACCCAATCTGCACACCATGTACTTCAAGC
TGCTGTTTGACGAGAACAATCACGGACAGATCAGGCTGAGCGGAGGAGCAGAGCTGTTCATGAGGCGCGC
CTCCCTGAAGAAGGAGGAGCTGGTGGTGCACCCAGCCAACTCCCCTATCGCCAACAAGAATCCAGATAAT
CCCAAGAAAACCACAACCCTGTCCTACGACGTGTATAAGGATAAGAGGTTTTCTGAGGACCAGTACGAGC
TGCACATCCCAATCGCCATCAATAAGTGCCCCAAGAACATCTTCAAGATCAATACAGAGGTGCGCGTGCT
GCTGAAGCACGACGATAACCCCTATGTGATCGGCATCGATAGGGGCGAGCGCAATCTGCTGTATATCGTG
GTGGTGGACGGCAAGGGCAACATCGTGGAGCAGTATTCCCTGAACGAGATCATCAACAACTTCAACGGCA
TCAGGATCAAGACAGATTACCACTCTCTGCTGGACAAGAAGGAGAAGGAGAGGTTCGAGGCCCGCCAGAA
CTGGACCTCCATCGAGAATATCAAGGAGCTGAAGGCCGGCTATATCTCTCAGGTGGTGCACAAGATCTGC
GAGCTGGTGGAGAAGTACGATGCCGTGATCGCCCTGGAGGACCTGAACTCTGGCTTTAAGAATAGCCGCG
TGAAGGTGGAGAAGCAGGTGTATCAGAAGTTCGAGAAGATGCTGATCGATAAGCTGAACTACATGGTGGA
CAAGAAGTCTAATCCTTGTGCAACAGGCGGCGCCCTGAAGGGCTATCAGATCACCAATAAGTTCGAGAGC
TTTAAGTCCATGTCTACCCAGAACGGCTTCATCTTTTACATCCCTGCCTGGCTGACATCCAAGATCGATC
CATCTACCGGCTTTGTGAACCTGCTGAAAACCAAGTATACCAGCATCGCCGATTCCAAGAAGTTCATCAG
CTCCTTTGACAGGATCATGTACGTGCCCGAGGAGGATCTGTTCGAGTTTGCCCTGGACTATAAGAACTTC
TCTCGCACAGACGCCGATTACATCAAGAAGTGGAAGCTGTACTCCTACGGCAACCGGATCAGAATCTTCC
GGAATCCTAAGAAGAACAACGTGTTCGACTGGGAGGAGGTGTGCCTGACCAGCGCCTATAAGGAGCTGTT
CAACAAGTACGGCATCAATTATCAGCAGGGCGATATCAGAGCCCTGCTGTGCGAGCAGTCCGACAAGGCC
TTCTACTCTAGCTTTATGGCCCTGATGAGCCTGATGCTGCAGATGCGGAACAGCATCACAGGCCGCACCG
ACGTGGATTTTCTGATCAGCCCTGTGAAGAACTCCGACGGCATCTTCTACGATAGCCGGAACTATGAGGC
CCAGGAGAATGCCATCCTGCCAAAGAACGCCGACGCCAATGGCGCCTATAACATCGCCAGAAAGGTGCTG
TGGGCCATCGGCCAGTTCAAGAAGGCCGAGGACGAGAAGCTGGATAAGGTGAAGATCGCCATCTCTAACA
AGGAGTGGCTGGAGTACGCCCAGACCAGCGTGAAGCACAAAAGGCCGGCGGCCACGAAAAAGGCCGGCCA
GGCAAAAAAGAAAAAGTGAGCTTTGAGACCACGAA
